>Addgene plasmid #238663 | DCAF1(del)-HaloTag Vector | addgene full sequence | sequence record 481983 | Addgene NGS Result
CGGCAGTGAAAAAAATGCTTTATTTGTGAAATTTGTGATGCTATTGCTTTATTTGTAACCATTATAAGCT
GCAATAAACAAGTTAACAACAACAATTGCATTCATTTTATGTTTCAGGTTCAGGGGGAGGTGTGGGAGGT
TTTTTAAAGCAAGTAAAACCTCTACAAATGTGGTATGGCTGATTATGATCCGCGGCCGCAATACGTCGAC
GTTATCAGCTGACTTCGTACGAGAGCCTAGGATTATGGCGCGCCACTAGTTATTAATAGTAATCAATTAC
GGGGTCATTAGTTCATAGCCCATATATGGAGTTCCGCGTTACATAACTTACGGTAAATGGCCCGCCTGGC
TGACCGCCCAACGACCCCCGCCCATTGACGTCAATAATGACGTATGTTCCCATAGTAACGCCAATAGGGA
CTTTCCATTGACGTCAATGGGTGGAGTATTTACGGTAAACTGCCCACTTGGCAGTACATCAAGTGTATCA
TATGCCAAGTCCGCCCCCTATTGACGTCAATGACGGTAAATGGCCCGCCTGGCATTATGCCCAGTACATG
ACCTTACGGGACTTTCCTACTTGGCAGTACATCTACGTATTAGTCATCGCTATTACCATGGTGATGCGGT
TTTGGCAGTACACCAATGGGCGTGGATAGCGGTTTGACTCACGGGGATTTCCAAGTCTCCACCCCATTGA
CGTCAATGGGAGTTTGTTTTGGCACCAAAATCAACGGGACTTTCCAAAATGTCGTAATAACCCCGCCCCG
TTGACGCAAATGGGCGGTAGGCGTGTACGGTGGGAGGTCTATATAAGCAGAGCTGGTTTAGTGAACCGTC
AGATCACTAGAAGCTTTATTGCGGTAGTTTATCACAGTTAAATTGCTAACGCAGTCAGTGCTTCTGACAC
AACAGTCTCGAACTTAAGCTGCAGAAGTTGGTCGTGAGGCACTGGGCAGGTAAGTATCAAGGTTACAAGA
CAGGTTTAAGGAGACCAATAGAAACTGGGCTTGTCGAGACAGAGAAGACTCTTGCGTTTCTGATAGGCAC
CTATTGGTCTTACTGACATCCACTTTGCCTTTCTCTCCACAGGTGTCCACTCCCAGTTCAATTACAGCTC
TTAAGGCTAGAGTATTAATACGACTCACTATAGGGCTAGCGATCGCCATGGAGCCAAAACAGAGGCGGCA
AGCGCCAATAAACTTTACGTCAAGGCTAAACCGCAGGGCATCATTTCCAAAGTATGGAGGGGTGGATGGC
GGATGCTTTGATAGGCACCTTATCTTTAGCAGATTCCGTCCTATTTCAGTGTTCCGGGAAGCCAATGAAG
ATGAGAGTGGCTTCACCTGCTGTGCATTCTCAGCACGGGAGCGGTTCCTGATGCTTGGCACCTGCACAGG
GCAGCTGAAGCTCTATAATGTGTTTAGTGGACAGGAGGAGGCCAGCTATAACTGTCACAACTCAGCCATC
ACACATCTTGAACCTTCCAGGGATGGGTCCTTGCTGCTGACATCTGCTACTTGGAGCCAGCCTTTGTCTG
CACTTTGGGGAATGAAGTCAGTATTTGATATGAAGCATTCCTTCACAGAAGATCACTATGTTGAGTTCAG
TAAGCACTCCCAGGATCGGGTCATCGGCACAAAAGGAGACATTGCCCACATTTATGATATTCAGACTGGC
AACAAGCTGTTGACTCTGTTTAACCCAGATCTTGCCAACAACTACAAGAGGAACTGTGCCACCTTTAATC
CTACAGATGATCTTGTCTTAAATGATGGCGTCCTCTGGGATGTCCGCTCTGCACAGGCCATCCACAAGTT
TGACAAGTTCAATATGAACATCAGTGGTGTTTTCCATCCAAATGGACTGGAGGTGATCATTAATACTGAG
ATTTGGGACCTTCGAACTTTTCATCTTTTGCATACTGTTCCCGCTCTGGATCAGTGTCGCGTGGTGTTCA
ATCACACGGGAACAGTGATGTATGGAGCTATGTTGCAGGCAGATGATGAAGATGACTTAATGGAAGAGAG
GATGAAAAGCCCCTTTGGGTCATCCTTCCGAACATTTAATGCAACTGACTACAAACCTATAGCAACCATT
GATGTGAAACGGAACATCTTTGACCTGTGTACAGACACCAAAGACTGCTATCTTGCTGTCATTGAGAATC
AAGGCAGCATGGATGCCCTGAACATGGACACAGTATGCAGGCTGTATGAAGTGGGCAGGCAGCGTCTGGC
AGAGGATGAGGATGAAGAGGTTTCTCTCGAGCCAACCACTGAGGATCTGTACTTTCAGAGCGATAACGAT
GGATCCGAAATCGGTACTGGCTTTCCATTCGACCCCCATTATGTGGAAGTCCTGGGCGAGCGCATGCACT
ACGTCGATGTTGGTCCGCGCGATGGCACCCCTGTGCTGTTCCTGCACGGTAACCCGACCTCCTCCTACGT
GTGGCGCAACATCATCCCGCATGTTGCACCGACCCATCGCTGCATTGCTCCAGACCTGATCGGTATGGGC
AAATCCGACAAACCAGACCTGGGTTATTTCTTCGACGACCACGTCCGCTTCATGGATGCCTTCATCGAAG
CCCTGGGTCTGGAAGAGGTCGTCCTGGTCATTCACGACTGGGGCTCCGCTCTGGGTTTCCACTGGGCCAA
GCGCAATCCAGAGCGCGTCAAAGGTATTGCATTTATGGAGTTCATCCGCCCTATCCCGACCTGGGACGAA
TGGCCAGAATTTGCCCGCGAGACCTTCCAGGCCTTCCGCACCACCGACGTCGGCCGCAAGCTGATCATCG
ATCAGAACGTTTTTATCGAGGGTACGCTGCCGATGGGTGTCGTCCGCCCGCTGACTGAAGTCGAGATGGA
CCATTACCGCGAGCCGTTCCTGAATCCTGTTGACCGCGAGCCACTGTGGCGCTTCCCAAACGAGCTGCCA
ATCGCCGGTGAGCCAGCGAACATCGTCGCGCTGGTCGAAGAATACATGGACTGGCTGCACCAGTCCCCTG
TCCCGAAGCTGCTGTTCTGGGGCACCCCAGGCGTTCTGATCCCACCGGCCGAAGCCGCTCGCCTGGCCAA
AAGCCTGCCTAACTGCAAGGCTGTGGACATCGGCCCGGGTCTGAATCTGCTGCAAGAAGACAACCCGGAC
CTGATCGGCAGCGAGATCGCGCGCTGGCTGTCTACTCTGGAGATTTCCGGTTAATAGAATTCTAGAGTCG
ACCTGCAGGCATGCAAGCTGATTTGGCTGCTGCCACCGCTGAGCAAGGCCGCTTCGAGCAGACATGATAA
GATACATTGATGAGTTTGGACAAACCACAACTAGAATGCAGTGAAAAAAATGCTTTATTTGTGAAATTTG
TGATGCTATTGCTTTATTTGTAACCATTATAAGCTGCAATAAACAAGTTAACAACAACAATTGCATTCAT
TTTATGTTTCAGGTTCAGGGGGAGATGTGGGAGGTTTTTTTAAGCAAGTAAAACCTCTACAAATGTGGTA
AAATCTTAATTAAGAATTCTAATATAACTTCGTATAGCATACATTATACGAAGTTATGGATCCACTGTTG
ACAATTAATCATCGGCATAGTATATCGGCATAGTATAATACGACAAGGTGAGGAACTAAACCCAGGAGGC
AGATCATGATTGAACAAGATGGATTGCACGCAGGTTCTCCGGCCGCTTGGGTGGAGAGGCTATTCGGCTA
TGACTGGGCACAACAGACAATCGGCTGCTCTGATGCCGCCGTGTTCCGGCTGTCAGCGCAGGGGCGCCCG
GTTCTTTTTGTCAAGACCGACCTGTCCGGTGCCCTGAATGAACTGCAGGACGAGGCAGCGCGGCTATCGT
GGCTGGCCACGACGGGCGTTCCTTGCGCAGCTGTGCTCGACGTTGTCACTGAAGCGGGAAGGGACTGGCT
GCTATTGGGCGAAGTGCCGGGGCAGGATCTCCTGTCATCTCACCTTGCTCCTGCCGAGAAAGTATCCATC
ATGGCTGATGCAATGCGGCGGCTGCATACGCTTGATCCGGCTACCTGCCCATTCGACCACCAAGCGAAAC
ATCGCATCGAGCGAGCACGTACTCGGATGGAAGCCGGTCTTGTCGATCAGGATGATCTGGACGAAGAGCA
TCAGGGGCTCGCGCCAGCCGAACTGTTCGCCAGGCTCAAGGCGCGCATGCCCGACGGCGAGGATCTCGTC
GTGACCCATGGCGATGCCTGCTTGCCGAATATCATGGTGGAAAATGGCCGCTTTTCTGGATTCATCGACT
GTGGCCGGCTGGGTGTGGCGGACCGCTATCAGGACATAGCGTTGGCTACCCGTGATATTGCTGAAGAGCT
TGGCGGCGAATGGGCTGACCGCTTCCTCGTGCTTTACGGTATCGCCGCTCCCGATTCGCAGCGCATCGCC
TTCTATCGCCTTCTTGACGAGTTCTTCTGATTCGAAATGACCGACCAAGCGACGCCCAACCGGTATCAGC
TCACTCAAAGGCGGTAATACGGTTATCCACAGAATCAGGGGATAACGCAGGAAAGAACATGTGAGCAAAA
GGCCAGCAAAAGGCCAGGAACCGTAAAAAGGCCGCGTTGCTGGCGTTTTTCCATAGGCTCCGCCCCCCTG
ACGAGCATCACAAAAATCGACGCTCAAGTCAGAGGTGGCGAAACCCGACAGGACTATAAAGATACCAGGC
GTTTCCCCCTGGAAGCTCCCTCGTGCGCTCTCCTGTTCCGACCCTGCCGCTTACCGGATACCTGTCCGCC
TTTCTCCCTTCGGGAAGCGTGGCGCTTTCTCATAGCTCACGCTGTAGGTATCTCAGTTCGGTGTAGGTCG
TTCGCTCCAAGCTGGGCTGTGTGCACGAACCCCCCGTTCAGCCCGACCGCTGCGCCTTATCCGGTAACTA
TCGTCTTGAGTCCAACCCGGTAAGACACGACTTATCGCCACTGGCAGCAGCCACTGGTAACAGGATTAGC
AGAGCGAGGTATGTAGGCGGTGCTACAGAGTTCTTGAAGTGGTGGCCTAACTACGGCTACACTAGAAGGA
CAGTATTTGGTATCTGCGCTCTGCTGAAGCCAGTTACCTTCGGAAAAAGAGTTGGTAGCTCTTGATCCGG
CAAACAAACCACCGCTGGTAGCGGTGGTTTTTTTGTTTGCAAGCAGCAGATTACGCGCAGAAAAAAAGGA
TTTCAAGAAGATCCTTTGATCTTTTCTACGGGGTCTGACGCTCAGTGGAACGAAAACTCACGTTAAGGGA
TTTTGGTCATGAGATTATCAAAAAGGATCTTCACCTAGATCCTTTTATAGTCCGGAATCGTCACACAAAA
AACCAACACACAGATGTAATGAAAATAAAGATATTTTATTGCGGCCATCGTGATGGCTAGAGTTTAGCCC
TCCCACACATAACCAGAGGGCAGCAATTCACGAATCCCAACTGCCGTCGGCTGTCCATCACTGTCCTTCA
CTATGGCTTTGATCCCAGGATGCAGATCGAGAAGCACCTGTCGGCACCGTCCGCAGGGGCTCAAGATGCC
CCTGTTCTCATTTCCGATCGCGACGATACAAGTCAGGTTGCCAGCTGCCGCAGCAGCAGCAGTGCCCAGC
ACCACGAGTTCTGCACAAGGTCCCCCAGTAAAATGATATACATTGACACCAGTGAAGATGCGGCCGTCGC
TAGAGAGAGCTGCGCTGGCGACGCTGTAGTCTTCAGAGATGGGGATGCTGTTGATTGTAGCCGTTGCTCT
TTCAATGAGGGTGGATTCTTCTTGAGACAAAGGCTTGGCCATGGTGGCGCTAGTGTCAGAAGAATCGAGC
TTTTTGCAAAAGCCTAGGCCTCCAAAAAAGCCTCCTCACTACTTCTGGAATAGCTCAGAGGCCGAGGCGG
CCTCGGCCTCTGCATAAATAAAAAAAATTAGTCAGCCATGGGGCGGAGAATGGGCGGAACTGGGCGGAGT
TAGGGGCGGGATGGGCGGAGTTAGGGGCGGGACTATGGTTGCTGACTAATTGAGATGCATGCTTTGCATA
CTTCTGCCTGCTGGGGAGCCTGGGGACTTTCCACACCTGGTTGCTGACTAATTGAGATGCATGCTTTGCA
TACTTCTGCCTGCTGGGGAGCCTGGGGACTTTCCACACCCTAACTGACACACATTCCACAGCTGGTTCTT
TCCGCCTCAGAAGGTACCTAACCAAGTTCCTCTTTCAGAGGTTATTTCAGGCCATGGTGCTGCGCAAGAC
GCGTTAATTAAGACGT
Features (pLannotate 1.2.2; 19 found; start..end, strand, type, name):
      3..84      -  polyA_signal   SV40 poly(A) signal: SV40 polyadenylation signal
    107..190     -  CDS            large T antigen (fragment): large T antigen from SV40 (simian virus 40)
    255..620     +  enhancer       CMV enhancer: human cytomegalovirus immediate early enhancer
    622..821     +  promoter       CMV promoter: human cytomegalovirus (CMV) immediate early promoter
    960..1092    +  intron         chimeric intron: chimera between introns from human β-globin and immunoglobulin heavy chain genes
   1136..1154    +  promoter       T7 promoter: promoter for bacteriophage T7 RNA polymerase
   1171..2259    +  CDS            DCAF1 (fragment): DCAF1_HUMAN - Also known as KIAA0800, RIP, VPRBP. Experimental evidence at protein level: Swiss-Prot protein existence level 1. (Microbial infection) In case of infection by HIV-2 virus, it is recruited by HIV-2 Vpx in order to hijack the CUL4A-RBX1-DDB1- DCAF1/VPRBP function leading to enhanced efficiency of macrophage infection and promotion of the replication of cognate primate lentiviruses in cells of monocyte/macrophage lineage. From Homo sapiens (Human).
   2281..2301    +  CDS            TEV site: tobacco etch virus (TEV) protease recognition and cleavage site
   2317..3200    +  CDS            HaloTag® (fragment): modified bacterial dehalogenase that forms covalent bonds with chloroalkane derivatives
   3211..3239    +  misc_feature   MCS (fragment): pUC18/19 multiple cloning site
   3288..3409    -  polyA_signal   SV40 poly(A) signal: SV40 polyadenylation signal
   3432..3500    -  CDS            large T antigen (fragment): large T antigen from SV40 (simian virus 40)
   3524..3557    +  protein_bind   loxP: Cre-mediated recombination occurs in the 8-bp core sequence (GCATACAT). Cre recombinase
   3567..3614    +  promoter       EM7 promoter: synthetic bacterial promoter&nbsp
   3646..4437    +  CDS            neo: KKA2_KLEPN - Also known as kan, nptII. Experimental evidence at protein level: Swiss-Prot protein existence level 1. Resistance to kanamycin, neomycin, paromomycin, ribostamycin, butirosin and gentamicin B. From Klebsiella pneumoniae.
   4598..5186    -  rep_origin     ori: high-copy-number ColE1/pMB1/pBR322/pUC origin of replication
   5312..5360    -  polyA_signal   poly(A) signal: synthetic polyadenylation signal
   5384..5782    -  CDS            BSD: blasticidin S deaminase; Aspergillus terreus BSD; confers resistance to blasticidin
   5813..6170    -  promoter       SV40 promoter: SV40 enhancer and early promoter
