[The description below was written by a language model from this plasmid's Addgene catalogue record and pLannotate feature annotations shown in this document.]
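Description:
DCAF1(del)-HaloTag Vector is a mammalian expression plasmid built on the pFC221K HaloTag CMV-Blast BiBRET backbone. It is about 6.2 kb and is propagated in E. coli from a high-copy ColE1/pUC-type origin. Bacterial selection uses kanamycin, provided by an nptII (neo) coding sequence behind the synthetic bacterial EM7 promoter. For selection in mammalian cells, a separate cassette in the opposite orientation places the blasticidin S deaminase gene (BSD) under the SV40 enhancer/early promoter, followed by a synthetic polyadenylation signal. A single loxP site is annotated just upstream of the EM7-neo unit, but the record does not explain its purpose.

The payload is a human DCAF1 (also known as VPRBP or RIP) sequence driven by the CMV immediate-early enhancer and promoter. A chimeric β-globin/immunoglobulin intron lies downstream of the promoter to improve expression, and a T7 promoter sits just ahead of the coding region, which could support in vitro transcription. The catalogue lists the mutation only as "del". Consistent with this, the annotation shows a DCAF1 fragment of roughly 1.1 kb rather than the full-length gene, though the record does not say which residues or domains are retained. This fragment is followed by a TEV protease cleavage site and a C-terminal HaloTag, a modified bacterial dehalogenase that binds chloroalkane ligands covalently. The unit ends with an SV40 poly(A) signal.

DCAF1 is a substrate receptor of the CUL4-DDB1 E3 ubiquitin ligase. The BiBRET backbone name suggests the fusion is meant as a fluorescently labelable HaloTag partner in bioluminescence resonance energy transfer assays in living cells, but the record does not state a specific application.
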