Addgene plasmid #238663: DCAF1(del)-HaloTag Vector
Depositing lab: Promega Corporation.
Backbone
  Vector backbone: pFC221K HaloTag(R) CMV-Blast BiBRET Vector
  Vector type: Mammalian Expression
  Selectable markers: Blasticidin
Growth in bacteria
  Bacterial resistance: Kanamycin, 50 μg/mL
  Growth temperature: 37°C
  Growth strain: DH5alpha
  Copy number: High Copy
Gene/Insert
  Gene/Insert name: DCAF1
  Species: H. sapiens (human)
  Mutation: del
  Entrez Gene: DCAF1 (a.k.a. RIP, VPRBP)
  Promoter: CMV
  Tag / fusion protein: HaloTag (R) (C terminal on backbone)
  Cloning method: Other
How to cite: DCAF1(del)-HaloTag Vector was a gift from Promega Corporation (Addgene plasmid # 238663 ; http://n2t.net/addgene:238663 ; RRID:Addgene_238663)
